Addgene plasmid #248667: pAAV_CAG(del)-FLEx(loxP)-ARch3.0:EYFP
Purpose: Expresses Archaerhodopsin3 tagged to eYFP in Cre-expressing cells under the CAG promoter for neuronal inhibition.
Depositing lab: Gordon Fishell. Publication: Feature-specific threat coding in lateral septum guides defensive action. Mazo DLB, Pasqualini AL, Wu SJ, Berger MZC, Reid CM, Brito SI, Qiu S, Levitt P, Anthony TE, Fishell G. Res Sq [Preprint]. 2025 Jun 12:rs.3.rs-6831193. doi: 10.21203/rs.3.rs-6831193/v1. PubMed 40585201.
Backbone
  Vector backbone: pAAV
  Vector type: Mammalian Expression, AAV
Growth in bacteria
  Bacterial resistance: Ampicillin, 100 μg/mL
  Growth temperature: 37°C
  Growth strain: NEB Stable
  Copy number: Unknown
Gene/Insert
  Gene/Insert name: Arch3.0-EYFP (alt name: Archaerhodopsin)
  Tag / fusion protein: eYFP (C terminal on insert)
Resource information
  A portion of this plasmid was derived from a plasmid made by: https://www.addgene.org/35516/
Terms and licenses: Academic/Nonprofit Terms; Industry Terms: Not Available to Industry
Depositor comments: Please visit https://doi.org/10.21203/rs.3.rs-6831193/v1 for preprint.
How to cite: pAAV_CAG(del)-FLEx(loxP)-ARch3.0:EYFP was a gift from Gordon Fishell (Addgene plasmid # 248667 ; http://n2t.net/addgene:248667 ; RRID:Addgene_248667)
