[The description below was written by a language model from this plasmid's Addgene catalogue record and pLannotate feature annotations shown in this document.]
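Description:
pAAV_CAG(del)-FLEx(loxP)-ARch3.0:EYFP is a 6.6 kb AAV transfer plasmid for Cre-dependent expression of the inhibitory opsin Archaerhodopsin 3.0 fused to EYFP in mammalian cells. It is propagated in E. coli through a high-copy ColE1/pUC-type origin with ampicillin selection (AmpR with its own promoter) and also carries an f1 phage origin. Two AAV2 inverted terminal repeats flank the expression cassette, allowing it to be packaged into recombinant AAV when replication and capsid functions are supplied in trans.

Between the ITRs, transcription is driven by a shortened CAG promoter. The annotation detects a partial CMV enhancer, the chicken β-actin promoter, and only fragments of the associated chimeric intron, which fits the "del" in the name. Downstream lies the FLEx (DIO-type) switch: the coding sequence is bracketed by pairs of loxP and lox2272 sites in opposing orientations. In the feature table it sits on the opposite strand from the promoter, so it is antisense and silent until recombination. Cre inverts the cassette through one lox pair and then excises a site of the other pair, locking the open reading frame in the sense orientation. The payload is an archaeal light-driven proton pump (Arch), followed by a short fragment of the Kir2.1 potassium channel (KCNJ2), of the kind used as a membrane trafficking signal in "3.0" opsins, and then C-terminal EYFP. A WPRE and an SV40 polyadenylation signal lie downstream of the cassette relative to the promoter and support transcript stability and processing. Small lacI, lacZα, SV40 T antigen and β-globin hits appear to be backbone or intron remnants.

The stated purpose is optogenetic inhibition of neurons, with fluorescent labelling, restricted to Cre-expressing cell populations. Part of the plasmid derives from an earlier deposited construct.
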