Features (pLannotate 1.2.2; 24 found; start..end, strand, type, name):
      1..589     +  rep_origin     ori: high-copy-number ColE1/pMB1/pBR322/pUC origin of replication
    772..828     +  CDS            lacI (fragment): lac repressor; lacI; The lac repressor binds to the lac operator to inhibit transcription in E. coli. This inhibition can be relieved by adding lactose or isopropyl-β-D-thiogalactopyranoside (IPTG).
    822..955     -  repeat_region  AAV2 ITR: inverted terminal repeat of adeno-associated virus serotype 2 inverted
   1026..1094    +  CDS            large T antigen (fragment): large T antigen from SV40 (simian virus 40)
   1117..1238    +  polyA_signal   SV40 poly(A) signal: SV40 polyadenylation signal
   1281..1869    -  misc_feature   WPRE: woodchuck hepatitis virus posttranscriptional regulatory element
   1869..1893    -  misc_feature   MCS (fragment): pBluescript multiple cloning site
   1911..1944    -  protein_bind   loxP: Cre-mediated recombination occurs in the 8-bp core sequence (GCATACAT). Cre recombinase
   2015..2048    -  protein_bind   lox2272: Cre-mediated recombination occurs in the 8-bp core sequence (GGATACTT). lox2272 sites are compatible with each other, but incompatible with loxP or loxN sites (Lee and Saito, 1988). Cre recombinase
   2075..2848    +  CDS            BACR1_HALC1: Experimental evidence at protein level: Swiss-Prot protein existence level 1. Light-driven proton pump. It may interact with bacterioruberin in the claret membrane. From Halorubrum chaoviator (strain DSM 11365 / JCM 9573 / AUS-1).
   2849..2908    +  CDS            KCNJ2 (fragment): KCNJ2_HUMAN - Also known as IRK1. Experimental evidence at protein level: Swiss-Prot protein existence level 1. Probably participates in establishing action potential waveform and excitability of neuronal and muscle tissues. Inward rectifier potassium channels are characterized by a greater tendency to allow potassium to flow into the cell rather than out of it. Their voltage dependence is regulated by the concentration of extracellular potassium; as external potassium is raised, the voltage range of the channel opening shifts to more positive voltages. The inward rectification is mainly due t
   2909..3622    +  CDS            EYFP: EYFP is a basic (constitutively fluorescent) green/yellow fluorescent protein published in 1996, derived from Aequorea victoria. It is reported to be a very rapidly-maturing weak dimer with high acid sensitivity.
   3684..3717    +  protein_bind   loxP: Cre-mediated recombination occurs in the 8-bp core sequence (GCATACAT). Cre recombinase
   3780..3813    +  protein_bind   lox2272: Cre-mediated recombination occurs in the 8-bp core sequence (GGATACTT). lox2272 sites are compatible with each other, but incompatible with loxP or loxN sites (Lee and Saito, 1988). Cre recombinase
   3812..3877    -  CDS            HBB (fragment): HBB_LEPEU - Experimental evidence at protein level: Swiss-Prot protein existence level 1. Involved in oxygen transport from the lung to the various peripheral tissues. From Lepus europaeus (European hare).
   3875..4005    -  intron         chimeric intron (fragment): chimera between introns from chicken β-actin and rabbit β-globin
   4094..4229    -  intron         hybrid intron (fragment): hybrid between chicken β-actin (CBA) and minute virus of mice (MMV) introns (Gray et al., 2011)
   4230..4508    -  promoter       chicken β-actin promoter: No description available
   4510..4758    -  enhancer       CMV enhancer (fragment): human cytomegalovirus immediate early enhancer
   4819..4951    +  repeat_region  AAV2 ITR (fragment): inverted terminal repeat of adeno-associated virus serotype 2 inverted
   4946..5015    +  CDS            lacZα (fragment): LacZα fragment of β-galactosidase; lacZ fragment
   5020..5448    +  rep_origin     f1 ori (sequence partly withheld): f1 bacteriophage origin of replication; arrow indicates direction of (+) strand synthesis
   5501..5605    +  promoter       AmpR promoter: bla
   5606..6466    +  CDS            AmpR: β-lactamase; bla; confers resistance to ampicillin, carbenicillin, and related antibiotics
>Addgene plasmid #248667 | pAAV_CAG(del)-FLEx(loxP)-ARch3.0:EYFP | addgene full sequence | sequence record 502195 | Addgene NGS Result
TTGAGATCCTTTTTTTCTGCGCGTAATCTGCTGCTTGCAAACAAAAAAACCACCGCTACCAGCGGTGGTT
TGTTTGCCGGATCAAGAGCTACCAACTCTTTTTCCGAAGGTAACTGGCTTCAGCAGAGCGCAGATACCAA
ATACTGTTCTTCTAGTGTAGCCGTAGTTAGGCCACCACTTCAAGAACTCTGTAGCACCGCCTACATACCT
CGCTCTGCTAATCCTGTTACCAGTGGCTGCTGCCAGTGGCGATAAGTCGTGTCTTACCGGGTTGGACTCA
AGACGATAGTTACCGGATAAGGCGCAGCGGTCGGGCTGAACGGGGGGTTCGTGCACACAGCCCAGCTTGG
AGCGAACGACCTACACCGAACTGAGATACCTACAGCGTGAGCTATGAGAAAGCGCCACGCTTCCCGAAGG
GAGAAAGGCGGACAGGTATCCGGTAAGCGGCAGGGTCGGAACAGGAGAGCGCACGAGGGAGCTTCCAGGG
GGAAACGCCTGGTATCTTTATAGTCCTGTCGGGTTTCGCCACCTCTGACTTGAGCGTCGATTTTTGTGAT
GCTCGTCAGGGGGGCGGAGCCTATGGAAAAACGCCAGCAACGCGGCCTTTTTACGGTTCCTGGCCTTTTG
CTGGCCTTTTGCTCACATGTTCTTTCCTGCGTTATCCCCTGATTCTGTGGATAACCGTATTACCGCCTTT
GAGTGAGCTGATACCGCTCGCCGCAGCCGAACGACCGAGCGCAGCGAGTCAGTGAGCGAGGAAGCGGAAG
AGCGCCCAATACGCAAACCGCCTCTCCCCGCGCGTTGGCCGATTCATTAATGCAGCTGCGCGCTCGCTCG
CTCACTGAGGCCGCCCGGGCAAAGCCCGGGCGTCGGGCGACCTTTGGTCGCCCGGCCTCAGTGAGCGAGC
GAGCGCGCAGAGAGGGAGTGGCCAACTCCATCACTAGGGGTTCCTTGTAGTTAATGATTAACCCGCCATG
CTACTTATCTACGTAGCCATGCTCTAGGAAGATCCTTATCGATTTTACCACATTTGTAGAGGTTTTACTT
GCTTTAAAAAACCTCCCACATCTCCCCCTGAACCTGAAACATAAAATGAATGCAATTGTTGTTGTTAACT
TGTTTATTGCAGCTTATAATGGTTACAAATAAAGCAATAGCATCACAAATTTCACAAATAAAGCATTTTT
TTCACTGCATTCTAGTTGTGGTTTGTCCAAACTCATCAATGTATCTTATCATGTCTGCTCGAAGCGGCCG
CCCGGGTCGACGGTATCGATGCGGGGAGGCGGCCCAAAGGGAGATCCGACTCGTCTGAGGGCGAAGGCGA
AGACGCGGAAGAGGCCGCAGAGCCGGCAGCAGGCCGCGGGAAGGAAGGTCCGCTGGATTGAGGGCCGAAG
GGACGTAGCAGAAGGACGTCCCGCGCAGAATCCAGGTGGCAACACAGGCGAGCAGCCAAGGAAAGGACGA
TGATTTCCCCGACAACACCACGGAATTGTCAGTGCCCAACAGCCGAGCCCCTGTCCAGCAGCGGGCAAGG
CAGGCGGCGATGAGTTCCGCCGTGGCAATAGGGAGGGGGAAAGCGAAAGTCCCGGAAAGGAGCTGACAGG
TGGTGGCAATGCCCCAACCAGTGGGGGTTGCGTCAGCAAACACAGTGCACACCACGCCACGTTGCCTGAC
AACGGGCCACAACTCCTCATAAAGAGACAGCAACCAGGATTTATACAAGGAGGAGAAAATGAAAGCCATA
CGGGAAGCAATAGCATGATACAAAGGCATTAAAGCAGCGTATCCACATAGCGTAAAAGGAGCAACATAGT
TAAGAATACCAGTCAATCTTTCACAAATTTTGTAATCCAGAGGTTGATTATCGATAAGCTTGATATCGAA
TTCGAACCTCTTCGAGGGACATAACTTCGTATAATGTATGCTATACGAAGTTATGGGTCGATGGTGAGAT
CTGGACTAGAGGGTCGATGGTGATGCTTGGATCAAAATAGGAAGAATCCCAATGATAACTTCGTATAAAG
TATCCTATACGAAGTTATACTAGAATTCGGTACCGCTAGCCACCATGGATCCAATAGCTCTCCAGGCTGG
ATACGACCTGCTTGGAGACGGACGACCAGAGACACTCTGGCTTGGAATTGGAACTCTGCTTATGCTTATC
GGGACATTCTATTTTATAGTAAAAGGATGGGGAGTAACAGATAAGGAGGCTCGGGAGTATTATTCCATTA
CTATTCTGGTCCCTGGCATCGCATCCGCAGCTTACCTCTCAATGTTCTTCGGCATCGGCCTCACAGAAGT
GACCGTGGCAGGCGAGGTGCTCGACATTTACTACGCCAGGTATGCAGACTGGCTGTTCACCACGCCCCTC
TTGTTGTTGGATTTGGCACTGCTGGCAAAGGTAGACCGAGTCTCCATCGGGACCTTGGTTGGTGTGGATG
CCCTGATGATCGTAACAGGCCTCATTGGTGCCCTCTCCCACACACCACTCGCAAGGTACAGCTGGTGGCT
TTTCAGTACAATTTGTATGATTGTGGTCTTGTACTTTCTCGCAACAAGTCTGAGGGCAGCCGCAAAAGAA
AGGGGACCTGAGGTGGCCAGCACCTTTAATACCCTGACGGCCCTGGTTCTTGTTCTTTGGACGGCCTATC
CGATACTCTGGATTATTGGTACAGAAGGCGCCGGCGTCGTGGGCCTGGGCATCGAGACCCTGCTTTTTAT
GGTGCTCGATGTTACCGCTAAGGTTGGCTTCGGATTCATTTTGCTGAGGTCAAGAGCCATTTTGGGCGAC
ACAGAAGCTCCTGAACCTGGAAATGGCAACCTCGAGGGCAACGCAGCCAAGAGCCGAATCACGAGCGAAG
GGGAATACATTCCTTTGGATCAGATTGATATCAATGTGGTGAGTAAGGGGGAGGAACTTTTCACTGGCGT
CGTGCCCATCCTGGTGGAGCTTGATGGCGATGTCAACGGTCACAAGTTCTCTGTATCCGGCGAAGGAGAG
GGGGATGCTACCTACGGAAAATTGACTCTTAAATTCATCTGTACAACGGGCAAATTGCCCGTGCCTTGGC
CGACGCTGGTCACTACCTTCGGATACGGTCTCCAGTGTTTTGCTCGATATCCTGATCATATGAAGCAGCA
TGACTTCTTTAAATCAGCCATGCCAGAGGGATATGTCCAAGAGAGGACCATTTTCTTTAAGGATGATGGT
AACTACAAGACTCGGGCCGAAGTGAAGTTCGAGGGCGACACACTGGTGAACCGGATCGAGCTGAAGGGTA
TCGATTTCAAAGAAGATGGTAACATCCTGGGACATAAGCTGGAATACAATTATAACAGTCACAATGTTTA
TATCATGGCTGATAAACAGAAGAACGGGATCAAGGTGAACTTCAAGATCCGGCATAACATCGAAGACGGC
TCCGTTCAGCTGGCCGATCACTATCAACAAAACACACCAATCGGAGATGGCCCCGTGCTGCTCCCTGACA
ATCACTACCTGAGTTACCAATCTGCCCTTTCAAAGGACCCTAACGAAAAGAGGGACCACATGGTGCTCCT
GGAATTTGTGACTGCCGCAGGGATTACTCTCGGCATGGATGAACTCTATAAATTTTGTTACGAGAACGAA
GTGTAGGGCGCGCCTCGAGTGTACAAGTAAGGGGATCCCTAGTATAACTTCGTATAGCATACATTATACG
AAGTTATGGGTCGATGGTGATGCTTGGCAATTCGGGTCGATGGTGAAGCATTGGTCTTCCTATTTTGATA
TAACTTCGTATAGGATACTTTATACGAAGTTATGGGGATCCAATTCTTTGCCAAAATGATGAGACAGCAC
AATAACCAGCACGTTGCCCAGGAGCTGTAGGAAAAAGAAGAAGGCATGAACATGGTTAGCAGAGGCTCTA
GAGCCGCCGGTCACACGCCAGAAGCCGAACCCCGCCCTGCCCCGTCCCCCCCGAAGGCAGCCGTCCCCCC
GCGGACAGCCCCGAGCCGCTCCCCCCGCACAAAGGGCCCTCCCGGAGCCCCTCAAGGCTTTCACGCAGCC
ACAGAAAAGAAACAAGCCGTCATTAAACCAAGCGCTAATTACAGCCCGGAGGAGAAGGGCCGTCCCGCCC
GCTCACCTGTGGGAGTAACGCGGTCAGTCAGAGCCGGGGCGGGCGGCGCGAGGCGGCGGCGGAGCGGGGC
ACGGGGCGAAGGCAGCGCGCAGCGACTCCCGCCCGCCGCGCGCTTCGCTTTTTATAGGGCCGCCGCCGCC
GCCGCCTCGCCATAAAAGGAAACTTTCGGAGCGCGCCGCTCTGATTGGCTGCCGCCGCACCTCTCCGCCT
CGCCCCGCCCCGCCCCTCGCCCCGCCCCGCCCCGCCTGGCGCGCGCCCCCCCCCCCCCCCCCGCCCCCAT
CGCTGCACAAAATAATTAAAAAATAAATAAATACAAAATTGGGGGTGGGGAGGGGGGGGAGATGGGGAGA
GTGAAGCAGAACGTGGGGCTCACCTCGACCATGGTAATAGCGATGACTAATACGTAGATGTACTGCCAAG
TAGGAAAGTCCCATAAGGTCATGTACTGGGCATAATGCCAGGCGGGCCATTTACCGTCATTGACGTCAAT
AGGGGGCGTACTTGGCATATGATACACTTGATGTACTGCCAAGTGGGCAGTTTACCGTAAATACTCCACC
CATTGACGTCAATGGAAAGTCCCTATTGGCGTTACTATGGGAACATACGTCATTATTGACGTCAATGGTA
CTCTTCCTAGAGCATGGCTACGTAGATAAGTAGCATGGCGGGTTAATCATTAACTACAAGGAACCCCTAG
TGATGGAGTTGGCCACTCCCTCTCTGCGCGCTCGCTCGCTCACTGAGGCCGGGCGACCAAAGGTCGCCCG
ACGCCCGGGCTTTGCCCGGGCGGCCTCAGTGAGCGAGCGAGCGCGCAGCTGGCGTAATAGCGAAGAGGCC
CGCACCGATCGCCCTTCCCAACAGTTGCGCAGCCTGAATGGCGAATGGG
[124 nt withheld, positions 5020-5143]
C
[91 nt withheld, positions 5145-5235]
A
[49 nt withheld, positions 5237-5285]
CCTTTGACGTTGGAGTCCACGTTCTTT
[37 nt withheld, positions 5313-5349]
ACCCTATCTCGGTCTATTCTTTTGATTTATAAGGGATTTTGCCGATTTCGGCCTATTGGTTAAAAAATGA
GCTGATTTAACAAAAATTTAACGCGAATTTTAACAAAATATTAACGCTTACAATTTAGGTGGCACTTTTC
GGGGAAATGTGCGCGGAACCCCTATTTGTTTATTTTTCTAAATACATTCAAATATGTATCCGCTCATGAG
ACAATAACCCTGATAAATGCTTCAATAATATTGAAAAAGGAAGAGTATGAGTATTCAACATTTCCGTGTC
GCCCTTATTCCCTTTTTTGCGGCATTTTGCCTTCCTGTTTTTGCTCACCCAGAAACGCTGGTGAAAGTAA
AAGATGCTGAAGATCAGTTGGGTGCACGAGTGGGTTACATCGAACTGGATCTCAACAGCGGTAAGATCCT
TGAGAGTTTTCGCCCCGAAGAACGTTTTCCAATGATGAGCACTTTTAAAGTTCTGCTATGTGGCGCGGTA
TTATCCCGTATTGACGCCGGGCAAGAGCAACTCGGTCGCCGCATACACTATTCTCAGAATGACTTGGTTG
AGTACTCACCAGTCACAGAAAAGCATCTTACGGATGGCATGACAGTAAGAGAATTATGCAGTGCTGCCAT
AACCATGAGTGATAACACTGCGGCCAACTTACTTCTGACAACGATCGGAGGACCGAAGGAGCTAACCGCT
TTTTTGCACAACATGGGGGATCATGTAACTCGCCTTGATCGTTGGGAACCGGAGCTGAATGAAGCCATAC
CAAACGACGAGCGTGACACCACGATGCCTGTAGCAATGGCAACAACGTTGCGCAAACTATTAACTGGCGA
ACTACTTACTCTAGCTTCCCGGCAACAATTAATAGACTGGATGGAGGCGGATAAAGTTGCAGGACCACTT
CTGCGCTCGGCCCTTCCGGCTGGCTGGTTTATTGCTGATAAATCTGGAGCCGGTGAGCGTGGGTCTCGCG
GTATCATTGCAGCACTGGGGCCAGATGGTAAGCCCTCCCGTATCGTAGTTATCTACACGACGGGGAGTCA
GGCAACTATGGATGAACGAAATAGACAGATCGCTGAGATAGGTGCCTCACTGATTAAGCATTGGTAACTG
TCAGACCAAGTTTACTCATATATACTTTAGATTGATTTAAAACTTCATTTTTAATTTAAAAGGATCTAGG
TGAAGATCCTTTTTGATAATCTCATGACCAAAATCCCTTAACGTGAGTTTTCGTTCCACTGAGCGTCAGA
CCCCGTAGAAAAGATCAAAGGATCTTC
